>Addgene plasmid #40415 | LRRK2_1867_2161_F1908A_V2048S_I2131Q | depositor full sequence | sequence record 52092 | LRRK2_1867_2161_F1908A_V2048S_I2131Q sequence 9085 bps
GGAACGGCTCCGCCCACTATTAATGAAATTAAAAATTCCAATTTTAAAAAACGCAGCAAGAGAAACATTT
GTATGAAAGAATGCGTAGAAGGAAAGAAAAATGTCGTCGACATGCTGAACAACAAGATTAATATGCCTCC
GTGTATAAAAAAAATATTGAACGATTTGAAAGAAAACAATGTACCGCGCGGCGGTATGTACAGGAAGAGG
TTTATACTAAACTGTTACATTGCAAACGTGGTTTCGTGTGCCAAGTGTGAAAACCGATGTTTAATCAAGG
CTCTGACGCATTTCTACAACCACGACTCCAAGTGTGTGGGTGAAGTCATGCATCTTTTAATCAAATCCCA
AGATGTGTATAAACCACCAAACTGCCAAAAAATGAAAACTGTCGACAAGCTCTGTCCGTTTGCTGGCAAC
TGCAAGGGTCTCAATCCTATTTGTAATTATTGAATAATAAAACAATTATAAATGCTAAATTTGTTTTTTA
TTAACGATACAAACCAAACGCAACAAGAACATTTGTAGTATTATCTATAATTGAAAACGCGTAGTTATAA
TCGCTGAGGTAATATTTAAAATCATTTTCAAATGATTCACAGTTAATTTGCGACAATATAATTTTATTTT
CACATAAACTAGACGCCTTGTCGTCTTCTTCTTCGTATTCCTTCTCTTTTTCATTTTTCTCTTCATAAAA
ATTAACATAGTTATTATCGTATCCATATATGTATCTATCGTATAGAGTAAATTTTTTGTTGTCATAAATA
TATATGTCTTTTTTAATGGGGTGTATAGTACCGCTGCGCATAGTTTTTCTGTAATTTACAACAGTGCTAT
TTTCTGGTAGTTCTTCGGAGTGTGTTGCTTTAATTATTAAATTTATATAATCAATGAATTTGGGATCGTC
GGTTTTGTACAATATGTTGCCGGCATAGTACGCAGCTTCTTCTAGTTCAATTACACCATTTTTTAGCAGC
ACCGGATTAACATAACTTTCCAAAATGTTGTACGAACCGTTAAACAAAAACAGTTCACCTCCCTTTTCTA
TACTATTGTCTGCGAGCAGTTGTTTGTTGTTAAAAATAACAGCCATTGTAATGAGACGCACAAACTAATA
TCACAAACTGGAAATGTCTATCAATATATAGTTGCTGATCAGATCCTCATTGTTTGCCTCCCTGCTGCGG
TTTTTCACCGAAGTTCATGCCAGTCCAGCGTTTTTGCAGCAGAAAAGCCGCCGACTTCGGTTTGCGGTCG
CGAGTGAAGATCCCTTTCTTGTTACCGCCAACGCGCAATATGCCTTGCGAGGTCGCAAAATCGGCGAAAT
TCCATACCTGTTCACCGACGACGGCGCTGACGCGATCAAAGACGCGGTGATACATATCCAGCCATGCACA
CTGATACTCTTCACTCCACATGTCGGTGTACATTGAGTGCAGCCCGGCTAACGTATCCACGCCGTATTCG
GTGATGATAATCGGCTGATGCAGTTTCTCCTGCCAGGCCAGAAGTTCTTTTTCCAGTACCTTCTCTGCCG
TTTCCAAATCGCCGCTTTGGACATACCATCCGTAATAACGGTTCAGGCACAGCACATCAAAGAGATCGCT
GATGGTATCGGTGTGAGCGTCGCAGAACATTACATTGACGCAGGTGATCGGACGCGTCGGGTCGAGTTTA
CGCGTTGCTTCCGCCAGTGGCGCGAAATATTCCCGTGCACCTTGCGGACGGGTATCCGGTTCGTTGGCAA
TACTCCACATCACCACGCTTGGGTGGTTTTTGTCACGCGCTATCAGCTCTTTAATCGCCTGTAAGTGCGC
TTGCTGAGTTTCCCCGTTGACTGCCTCTTCGCTGTACAGTTCTTTCGGCTTGTTGCCCGCTTCGAAACCA
ATGCCTAAAGAGAGCGAAAAGCCGACAGCAGCAGTTTCATCAATCACCACGATGCCATGTTCATCTGCCC
AGTCGAGCATCTCTTCAGCGTAAGGGTAATGCGAGGTACGGTAGGAGTTGGCCCCAATCCAGTCCATTAA
TGCGTGGTCGTGCACCATCAGCACGTTATCGAATCCTTTGCCACGTAAGTCCGCATCTTCATGACGACCA
AAGCCAGTAAAGTAGAACGGTTTGTGGTTAATCAGGAACTGTTGGCCCTTCACTGCCACTGACCGGATGC
CGACGCGAAGCGGGTAGATATCACACTCTGTCTGGCTTTTGGCTGTGACGCACAGTTCATAGAGATAACC
TTCACCCGGTTGCCAGAGGTGCGGATTCACCACTTGCAAAGTCCCGCTAGTGCCTTGTCCAGTTGCAACC
ACCTGTTGATCCGCATCACGCAGTTCAACGCTGACATCACCATTGGCCACCACCTGCCAGTCAACAGACG
CGTGGTTACAGTCTTGCGCGACATGCGTCACCACGGTGATATCGTCCACCCAGGTGTTCGGCGTGGTGTA
GAGCATTACGCTGCGATGGATTCCGGCATAGTTAAAGAAATCATGGAAGTAAGACTGCTTTTTCTTGCCG
TTTTCGTCGGTAATCACCATTCCCGGCGGGATAGTCTGCCAGTTCAGTTCGTTGTTCACACAAACGGTGA
TACGTACACTTTTCCCGGCAATAACATACGGCGTGACATCGGCTTCAAATGGCGTATAGCCGCCCTGATG
CTCCATCACTTCCTGATTATTGACCCACACTTTGCCGTAATGAGTGACCGCATCGAAACGCAGCACGATA
CGCTGGCCTGCCCAACCTTTCGGTATAAAGACTTCGCGCTGATACCAGACGTTGCCCGCATAATTACGAA
TATCTGCATCGGCGAACTGATCGTTAAAACTGCCTGGCACAGCAATTGCCCGGCTTTCTTGTAACGCGCT
TTCCCACCAACGCTGATCAATTCCACAGTTTTCGCGATCCAGACTGAATGCCCACAGGCCGTCGAGTTTT
TTGATTTCACGGGTTGGGGTTTCTACAGGACGGACCATATTTATAGGTGTAATTTATGTAGCTGTAATTT
TTACCTTATTAATATTTTTTACGCTTTGCATTCGACGACTGAACTCCCAAATATATGTTTAACTCGTCTT
GGTCGTTTGAATTTTTGTTGCTGTGTTTCCTAATATTTTCCATCACCTTAAATATGTTATTGTAATCCTC
AATGTTGAACTTGCAATTGGACACGGCATAGTTTTCCATAGTCGTGTAAAACATGGTATTGGCTGCATTG
TAATACATCCGACTGAGCGGGTACGGATCTATGTGTTTGAGCAGCCTGTTCAAAAACTCTGCATCGTCGC
AAAACGGAATTTCGTCGACAGATCTGATCATGGAGATAATTAAAATGATAACCATCTCGCAAATAAATAA
GTATTTTACTGTTTTCGTAACAGTTTTGTAATAAAAAAACCTATAAATATAGGATCTATGCACCACCATC
ACCACCATCACCACGAGAACCTTTATTTCCAAGGATCAATGGCACCGATCCTGGGGTATTGGAAGATCAA
GGGCCTAGTGCAGCCCACTCGTCTGCTCCTGGAGTACCTAGAAGAGAAGTATGAGGAGCACCTTTATGAG
CGGGACGAGGGTGACAAGTGGCGCAATAAGAAATTCGAGCTAGGCTTGGAATTCCCCAATCTGCCTTATT
ACATCGATGGCGACGTTAAGTTGACTCAGTCCATGGCCATCATCCGCTACATCGCCGACAAGCACAATAT
GCTAGGCGGGTGCCCGAAGGAGCGAGCTGAGATCTCTATGTTGGAAGGGGCCGTGCTGGATATCCGCTAC
GGCGTGAGCCGCATTGCATACTCAAAGGATTTCGAGACCCTCAAGGTTGACTTCCTGTCAAAGCTGCCTG
AAATGCTAAAGATGTTCGAAGACCGTCTCTGTCATAAGACCTACCTGAACGGGGACCACGTGACACACCC
GGACTTTATGTTGTATGACGCTCTGGACGTCGTGCTTTATATGGACCCTATGTGCCTGGACGCTTTTCCC
AAACTAGTGTGTTTCAAGAAACGTATCGAAGCTATCCCTCAGATTGATAAGTACCTGAAGTCCTCAAAGT
ACATCGCCTGGCCCCTTCAAGGTTGGCAAGCCACATTTGGCGGTGGCGACCATCCTCCCAAGTCAGACCT
AGTGCCTAGGCACAACCAGACCAGCCTATATAAGAAAGCCGGGTCAGCTGCCGCTGTGCTGGAGGAGAAC
CTGTATTTCCAGGGCGGATCCAACATCATGCTCAACAACGATGAGCTCGAATTTGAACAAGCTCCAGAAT
TCCTGCTCGGCGACGGCTCTTTCGGCTCCGTATACCGTGCTGCTTATGAAGGCGAAGAAGTCGCCGTAAA
GATCGCTAACAAGCACACCTCGCTCCGTCTGCTCCGTCAGGAACTGGTCGTTCTGTGTCATCTGCACCAT
CCGAGCCTCATCTCCCTGCTGGCCGCTGGCATCCGTCCTCGTATGCTGGTGATGGAGCTGGCATCCAAGG
GCTCTCTCGACCGCCTGCTGCAGCAGGACAAGGCTTCTCTGACCCGTACTCTGCAGCATCGTATCGCTCT
GCATGTAGCTGACGGCCTGCGTTATCTTCATTCTGCAATGATCATTTATCGCGACCTGAAACCTCATAAT
GTACTGCTGTTTACTCTGTACCCGAACGCTGCCATCATCGCTAAGATTGCAGACTATGGTATTGCGCAGT
ACTGCTGCCGCATGGGCATTAAAACAAGCGAAGGTACGCCGGGTTTCCGTGCTCCAGAAGTGGCTCGTGG
CAACTCCATTTACAACCAGCAAGCTGACGTTTACTCGTTCGGTCTGCTCCTGTACGATATCCTGACTACC
GGCGGCCGTATCGTAGAAGGTCTGAAGTTCCCTAACGAATTCGACGAACTGGAAATCCAGGGCAAGCTGC
CAGACCCGGTTAAAGAATACGGTTGCGCTCCGTGGCCGATGGTAGAGAAGCTCATCAAACAGTGCCTTAA
AGAAAACCCTCAGGAACGTCCAACCTCTGCTCAAGTGTTCGACCAGCTTAACAGCGCTGAACTCGTCTGT
CTGACTCGCCGTATTCTCCTGCCTAAGAATGTTATCGTGGAATGTATGGTTGCTACTCACCATAACTGAT
GATAAGCTTTAGTAAGCACTCGAGCACCACCACCACCACCACTAACCTAGGTAGCTGAGCGCATGCAAGC
TGATCCGGGTTATTAGTACATTTATTAAGCGCTAGATTCTGTGCGTTGTTGATTTACAGACAATTGTTGT
ACGTATTTTAATAATTCATTAAATTTATAATCTTTAGGGTGGTATGTTAGAGCGAAAATCAAATGATTTT
CAGCGTCTTTATATCTGAATTTAAATATTAAATCCTCAATAGATTTGTAAAATAGGTTTCGATTAGTTTC
AAACAAGGGTTGTTTTTCCGAACCGATGGCTGGACTATCTAATGGATTTTCGCTCAACGCCACAAAACTT
GCCAAATCTTGTAGCAGCAATCTAGCTTTGTCGATATTCGTTTGTGTTTTGTTTTGTAATAAAGGTTCGA
CGTCGTTCAAAATATTATGCGCTTTTGTATTTCTTTCATCACTGTCGTTAGTGTACAATTGACTCGACGT
AAACACGTTAAATAGAGCTTGGACATATTTAACATCGGGCGTGTTAGCTTTATTAGGCCGATTATCGTCG
TCGTCCCAACCCTCGTCGTTAGAAGTTGCTTCCGAAGACGATTTTGCCATAGCCACACGACGCCTATTAA
TTGTGTCGGCTAACACGTCCGCGATCAAATTTGTAGTTGAGCTTTTTGGAATTATTTCTGATTGCGGGCG
TTTTTGGGCGGGTTTCAATCTAACTGTGCCCGATTTTAATTCAGACAACACGTTAGAAAGCGATGGTGCA
GGCGGTGGTAACATTTCAGACGGCAAATCTACTAATGGCGGCGGTGGTGGAGCTGATGATAAATCTACCA
TCGGTGGAGGCGCAGGCGGGGCTGGCGGCGGAGGCGGAGGCGGAGGTGGTGGCGGTGATGCAGACGGCGG
TTTAGGCTCAAATGTCTCTTTAGGCAACACAGTCGGCACCTCAACTATTGTACTGGTTTCGGGCGCCGTT
TTTGGTTTGACCGGTCTGAGACGAGTGCGATTTTTTTCGTTTCTAATAGCTTCCAACAATTGTTGTCTGT
CGTCTAAAGGTGCAGCGGGTTGAGGTTCCGTCGGCATTGGTGGAGCGGGCGGCAATTCAGACATCGATGG
TGGTGGTGGTGGTGGAGGCGCTGGAATGTTAGGCACGGGAGAAGGTGGTGGCGGCGGTGCCGCCGGTATA
ATTTGTTCTGGTTTAGTTTGTTCGCGCACGATTGTGGGCACCGGCGCAGGCGCCGCTGGCTGCACAACGG
AAGGTCGTCTGCTTCGAGGCAGCGCTTGGGGTGGTGGCAATTCAATATTATAATTGGAATACAAATCGTA
AAAATCTGCTATAAGCATTGTAATTTCGCTATCGTTTACCGTGCCGATATTTAACAACCGCTCAATGTAA
GCAATTGTATTGTAAAGAGATTGTCTCAAGCTCGGATCGATCCCGCACGCCGATAACAAGCCTTTTCATT
TTTACTACAGCATTGTAGTGGCGAGACACTTCGCTGTCGTCGAGGTTTAAACGCTTCCTCGCTCACTGAC
TCGCTGCGCTCGGTCGTTCGGCTGCGGCGAGCGGTATCAGCTCACTCAAAGGCGGTAATACGGTTATCCA
CAGAATCAGGGGATAACGCAGGAAAGAACATGTGAGCAAAAGGCCAGCAAAAGGCCAGGAACCGTAAAAA
GGCCGCGTTGCTGGCGTTTTTCCATAGGCTCCGCCCCCCTGACGAGCATCACAAAAATCGACGCTCAAGT
CAGAGGTGGCGAAACCCGACAGGACTATAAAGATACCAGGCGTTTCCCCCTGGAAGCTCCCTCGTGCGCT
CTCCTGTTCCGACCCTGCCGCTTACCGGATACCTGTCCGCCTTTCTCCCTTCGGGAAGCGTGGCGCTTTC
TCATAGCTCACGCTGTAGGTATCTCAGTTCGGTGTAGGTCGTTCGCTCCAAGCTGGGCTGTGTGCACGAA
CCCCCCGTTCAGCCCGACCGCTGCGCCTTATCCGGTAACTATCGTCTTGAGTCCAACCCGGTAAGACACG
ACTTATCGCCACTGGCAGCAGCCACTGGTAACAGGATTAGCAGAGCGAGGTATGTAGGCGGTGCTACAGA
GTTCTTGAAGTGGTGGCCTAACTACGGCTACACTAGAAGGACAGTATTTGGTATCTGCGCTCTGCTGAAG
CCAGTTACCTTCGGAAAAAGAGTTGGTAGCTCTTGATCCGGCAAACAAACCACCGCTGGTAGCGGTGGTT
TTTTTGTTTGCAAGCAGCAGATTACGCGCAGAAAAAAAGGATCTCAAGAAGATCCTTTGATCTTTTCTAC
GGGGTCTGACGCTCAGTGGAACGAAAACTCACGTTAAGGGATTTTGGTCATGAGATTATCAAAAAGGATC
TTCACCTAGATCCTTTTAAATTAAAAATGAAGTTTTAAATCAATCTAAAGTATATATGAGTAAACTTGGT
CTGACAGTTACCAATGCTTAATCAGTGAGGCACCTATCTCAGCGATCTGTCTATTTCGTTCATCCATAGT
TGCCTGACTCCCCGTCGTGTAGATAACTACGATACGGGAGGGCTTACCATCTGGCCCCAGTGCTGCAATG
ATACCGCGAGACCCACGCTCACCGGCTCCAGATTTATCAGCAATAAACCAGCCAGCCGGAAGGGCCGAGC
GCAGAAGTGGTCCTGCAACTTTATCCGCCTCCATCCAGTCTATTAATTGTTGCCGGGAAGCTAGAGTAAG
TAGTTCGCCAGTTAATAGTTTGCGCAACGTTGTTGCCATTGCTACAGGCATCGTGGTGTCACGCTCGTCG
TTTGGTATGGCTTCATTCAGCTCCGGTTCCCAACGATCAAGGCGAGTTACATGATCCCCCATGTTGTGCA
AAAAAGCGGTTAGCTCCTTCGGTCCTCCGATCGTTGTCAGAAGTAAGTTGGCCGCAGTGTTATCACTCAT
GGTTATGGCAGCACTGCATAATTCTCTTACTGTCATGCCATCCGTAAGATGCTTTTCTGTGACTGGTGAG
TACTCAACCAAGTCATTCTGAGAATAGTGTATGCGGCGACCGAGTTGCTCTTGCCCGGCGTCAATACGGG
ATAATACCGCGCCACATAGCAGAACTTTAAAAGTGCTCATCATTGGAAAACGTTCTTCGGGGCGAAAACT
CTCAAGGATCTTACCGCTGTTGAGATCCAGTTCGATGTAACCCACTCGTGCACCCAACTGATCTTCAGCA
TCTTTTACTTTCACCAGCGTTTCTGGGTGAGCAAAAACAGGAAGGCAAAATGCCGCAAAAAAGGGAATAA
GGGCGACACGGAAATGTTGAATACTCATACTCTTCCTTTTTCAATATTATTGAAGCATTTATCAGGGTTA
TTGTCTCATGAGCGGATACATATTTGAATGTATTTAGAAAAATAAACAAATAGGGGTTCCGCGCACATTT
CCCCGAAAAGTGCCACCTG
[124 nt withheld, positions 8560-8683]
C
[91 nt withheld, positions 8685-8775]
A
[49 nt withheld, positions 8777-8825]
CCTTTGACGTTGGAGTCCACGTTCTTT
[37 nt withheld, positions 8853-8889]
ACCCTATCTCGGTCTATTCTTTTGATTTATAAGGGATTTTGCCGATTTCGGCCTATTGGTTAAAAAATGA
GCTGATTTAACAAAAATTTAACGCGAATTTTAACAAAATATTAACGTTTACAATTTCCCATTCGCCATTC
AGGCTGCGCAACTGTTGGGAAGGGCGATCGGTGCGGGCCTCTTCGCTATTACGCCA
Features (pLannotate 1.2.2; 15 found; start..end, strand, type, name):
    329..453     +  CDS            lef2: baculovirus late expression factor 2
    491..1096    +  CDS            ORF603: baculovirus ORF603 protein
   1167..2972    -  CDS            GUS: β-glucuronidase; uidA (or gusA) from E. coli
   2987..3302    -  promoter       p6.9 promoter: Autographa californica p6.9; baculovirus late basic protein promoter
   3317..3408    +  promoter       polyhedrin promoter: polh from Autographa californica; promoter for the baculovirus polyhedrin gene
   3469..4122    +  CDS            GST26_SCHJA: Experimental evidence at protein level: Swiss-Prot protein existence level 1. GST isoenzymes appear to play a central role in the parasite detoxification system. Other functions are also suspected including a role in increasing the solubility of haematin in the parasite gut. From Schistosoma japonicum (Blood fluke).
   4222..5106    +  CDS            LRRK2 (fragment): LRRK2_HUMAN - Also known as PARK8. Experimental evidence at protein level: Swiss-Prot protein existence level 1. Serine/threonine-protein kinase which phosphorylates a broad range of proteins involved in multiple processes such as neuronal plasticity, autophagy, and vesicle trafficking (PubMed:20949042, PubMed:22012985, PubMed:26824392, PubMed:29125462, PubMed:28720718, PubMed:29127255, PubMed:30398148, PubMed:29212815, PubMed:30635421, PubMed:21850687, PubMed:23395371, PubMed:17114044, PubMed:24687852, PubMed:26014385, PubMed:25201882). Is a key regulator of RAB GTPases by regulating the GTP/
   5135..5152    +  CDS            9xHis (fragment): 9xHis affinity tag
   5189..6546    +  misc_recomb    baculovirus recombination region (ORF1629): contains part of ORF1629
   6544..6621    -  CDS            P61 (fragment): P78_NPVAC - Experimental evidence at protein level: Swiss-Prot protein existence level 1. Plays a role in the transport of the nucleocapsids from the cytoplasm toward the host nucleus together with the host actin- polymerizing Arp2/3 complex. From Autographa californica nuclear polyhedrosis virus (AcMNPV).
   6809..7397    -  rep_origin     ori: high-copy-number ColE1/pMB1/pBR322/pUC origin of replication
   7568..8428    -  CDS            AmpR: β-lactamase; bla; confers resistance to ampicillin, carbenicillin, and related antibiotics
   8429..8533    -  promoter       AmpR promoter: bla
   8560..9015    +  rep_origin     f1 ori (sequence partly withheld): f1 bacteriophage origin of replication; arrow indicates direction of (+) strand synthesis
   9020..1       -  CDS            lacZα (fragment) (across the origin): LacZα fragment of β-galactosidase; lacZ fragment
