[The description below was written by a language model from this plasmid's Addgene catalogue record and pLannotate feature annotations shown in this document.]
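Description:
LRRK2_1867_2161_F1908A_V2048S_I2131Q is a baculovirus transfer plasmid built on the pEMB017 backbone (Emerald) for producing a fragment of human LRRK2 in insect cells. It is maintained in E. coli through a high-copy ColE1/pUC-type origin with ampicillin selection from the β-lactamase gene. It also carries an f1 phage origin and a remnant of lacZα. The expression region is flanked by AcMNPV sequences, lef2 and ORF603 on one side and the ORF1629 recombination region on the other. These provide the homology arms for recombination with baculoviral DNA, placing the cassette at the polyhedrin locus to generate recombinant virus.

The payload is driven by the very late polyhedrin (polH) promoter and encodes residues 1867–2161 of LRRK2, the PARK8 serine/threonine kinase. The fragment carries three substitutions, F1908A, V2048S and I2131Q, whose rationale the record does not state. The annotated layout shows Schistosoma japonicum GST upstream of the LRRK2 fragment, consistent with the catalogued N-terminal GST-TEV fusion, in which a TEV protease site allows removal of the affinity partner after purification. The catalogue also lists an N-terminal His-TEV tag, whereas the feature table detects only a short His-tag segment downstream of the LRRK2 sequence, so the exact position and use of the His tag cannot be settled from the record. A divergent cassette places E. coli β-glucuronidase (GUS) under the late p6.9 promoter, which offers a reporter for identifying recombinant virus. The design suits recombinant expression and affinity purification of this LRRK2 fragment, although the record does not name a specific downstream application.
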