Addgene plasmid #40415: LRRK2_1867_2161_F1908A_V2048S_I2131Q
Depositing lab: Michael J Fox Foundation MJFF. Depositing organization: Michael J Fox Foundation.
Backbone
  Vector backbone: pEMB017
  Backbone manufacturer: Emerald
  Vector type: Baculovirus
Growth in bacteria
  Bacterial resistance: Ampicillin, 100 μg/mL
  Growth temperature: 37°C
  Growth strain: Top10
  Copy number: High Copy
Gene/Insert
  Gene/Insert name: LRRK2
  Species: H. sapiens (human)
  Mutation: aa1867_2161; F1908A, V2048S, I2131Q
  Entrez Gene: LRRK2 (a.k.a. AURA17, DARDARIN, PARK8, RIPK7, ROCO2)
  Promoter: polH
  Tag / fusion protein: HisTev (N terminal on insert); GST-Tev (N terminal on insert)
  Cloning method: Restriction Enzyme; 5′ cloning site BamHI (destroyed during cloning); 3′ cloning site HindIII (destroyed during cloning)
  Sequencing primers: 5′ DSP2466For:GAATTTCGTCGACAGATC; 3′ DSP2466Rev:AATAACCCGGATCAGCTT
Terms and licenses: Academic/Nonprofit Terms; Industry Terms
How to cite: LRRK2_1867_2161_F1908A_V2048S_I2131Q was a gift from Michael J Fox Foundation MJFF (Addgene plasmid # 40415 ; http://n2t.net/addgene:40415 ; RRID:Addgene_40415)
