>Addgene plasmid #40415 | LRRK2_1867_2161_F1908A_V2048S_I2131Q | addgene partial sequence | sequence record 53136 | DSP2466Rev 5'-AATAACCCGGATCAGCTT-3'
GTGGTGGTGGTGGTGGTGCTCGAGTGCTTACTAAAGCTTATCATCAGTTATGGTGAGTAGCAACCATACA
TTCCACGATAACATTCTTAGGCAGGAGAATACGGCGAGTCAGACAGACGAGTTCAGCGCTGTTAAGCTGG
TCGAACACTTGAGCAGAGGTTGGACGTTCCTGAGGGTTTTCTTTAAGGCACTGTTTGATGAGCTTCTCTA
CCATCGGCCACGGAGCGCAACCGTATTCTTTAACCGGGTCTGGCAGCTTGCCCTGGATTTCCAGTTCGTC
GAATTCGTTAGGGAACTTCAGACCTTCTACGATACGGCCGCCGGTAGTCAGGATATCGTACAGGAGCAGA
CCGAACGAGTAAACGTCAGCTTGCTGGTTGTAAATGGAGTTGCCACGAGCCACTTCTGGAGCACGGAAAC
CCGGCGTACCTTCGCTTGTTTTAATGCCCATGCGGCAGCAGTACTGCGCAATACCATAGTCTGCAATCTT
AGCGATGATGGCAGCGTTCGGGTACAGAGTAAACAGCAGTACATTATGAGGTTTCAGGTCGCGATAAATG
ATCATTGCAGAATGAAGATAACGCAGGCCGTCAGCTACATGCAGAGCGATACGATGCTGCAGAGTACGGG
TCAGAGAAGCCTTGTCCTGCTGCAGCAGGCGGTCGAGAGAGCCCTTGGATGCCAGCTCCATCACCAGCAT
ACGAGGACGGATGCCAGCGGCCAGCAGGGAGATGAGGCTCGGATGGTGCAGATGACACAGAACGACCAGT
TCCTGACGGAGCAGACGGAGCGAGGTGTGCTTGTTAGCGATCTTTACGGCGACTTCTTCGCCTTCATAAG
CAGCACGGTATACGGAGCCGAAAGAGCCGTCGCCGAGCAGG
