>Addgene plasmid #40415 | LRRK2_1867_2161_F1908A_V2048S_I2131Q | addgene partial sequence | sequence record 53138 | DSP2466For 5'-GAATTTCGTCGACAGATC-3'
AATAAATAAGTATTTTACTGTTTTCGTAACAGTTTTGTAATAAAAAAACCTATAAATATAGGATCTATGC
ACCACCATCACCACCATCACCACGAGAACCTTTATTTCCAAGGATCAATGGCACCGATCCTGGGGTATTG
GAAGATCAAGGGCCTAGTGCAGCCCACTCGTCTGCTCCTGGAGTACCTAGAAGAGAAGTATGAGGAGCAC
CTTTATGAGCGGGACGAGGGTGACAAGTGGCGCAATAAGAAATTCGAGCTAGGCTTGGAATTCCCCAATC
TGCCTTATTACATCGATGGCGACGTTAAGTTGACTCAGTCCATGGCCATCATCCGCTACATCGCCGACAA
GCACAATATGCTAGGCGGGTGCCCGAAGGAGCGAGCTGAGATCTCTATGTTGGAAGGGGCCGTGCTGGAT
ATCCGCTACGGCGTGAGCCGCATTGCATACTCAAAGGATTTCGAGACCCTCAAGGTTGACTTCCTGTCAA
AGCTGCCTGAAATGCTAAAGATGTTCGAAGACCGTCTCTGTCATAAGACCTACCTGAACGGGGACCACGT
GACACACCCGGACTTTATGTTGTATGACGCTCTGGA
